Addgene plasmid #71837: pJK340
Purpose: Cloned region contains Acetobacter aceti 1023 purE(H59N) gene
Depositing lab: T. J. Kappock. Depositing organization: Washington University in Saint Louis. Publication: Biochemical and structural studies of N5-carboxyaminoimidazole ribonucleotide mutase from the acidophilic bacterium Acetobacter aceti. Constantine CZ, Starks CM, Mill CP, Ransome AE, Karpowicz SJ, Francois JA, Goodman RA, Kappock TJ. Biochemistry. 2006 Jul 11;45(27):8193-208. 10.1021/bi060465n PubMed 16819818.
Backbone
  Vector backbone: pUC118
  Backbone size w/o insert (bp): 3162
  Total vector size (bp): 3719
  Vector type: Bacterial Expression
Growth in bacteria
  Bacterial resistance: Ampicillin, 100 μg/mL
  Growth temperature: 37°C
  Growth strain: DH5alpha
  Copy number: High Copy
Gene/Insert
  Gene/Insert name: N5-carboxyaminoimidazole ribonucleotide mutase (alt names: purE; AZ09_02690)
  Species: Acetobacter aceti 1023
  Mutation: changes histidine-59 to asparagine
  GenBank ID: AAZ04483.1 KDE21029.1
  Promoter: lac
  Cloning method: Restriction Enzyme; 5′ cloning site EcoRI (not destroyed); 3′ cloning site HindIII (not destroyed)
  Sequencing primers: 5′ M13-forward; 3′ M13-reverse
Terms and licenses: Academic/Nonprofit Terms; Industry Terms: Not Available to Industry
Depositor comments: The 5‘-UTR contains a 43 bp region between the A. aceti (not E coli as in the publication) lpxH and purE genes, which is presumed to harbor the endogenous promoter region.
How to cite: pJK340 was a gift from T. J. Kappock (Addgene plasmid # 71837 ; http://n2t.net/addgene:71837 ; RRID:Addgene_71837)
