[The description below was written by a language model from this plasmid's Addgene catalogue record and pLannotate feature annotations shown in this document.]
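Description:
pJK340 is a bacterial expression plasmid built on the pUC118 phagemid backbone, about 3.7 kb in total, carrying a mutant purE gene from the acidophilic bacterium Acetobacter aceti strain 1023. It replicates in E. coli at high copy number from the pUC-type ColE1/pMB1 origin and is selected with ampicillin through the β-lactamase gene and its own promoter. The backbone also has an M13 phage origin, which allows single-stranded DNA to be produced with helper phage. The short rop, bom and lacI matches in the feature table are backbone remnants, not functional genes.

The insert lies between the retained EcoRI and HindIII sites of the polylinker, interrupting lacZα, and sits downstream of the lac promoter with its CAP binding site and lac operator. Transcription can therefore be driven from the vector and is subject to lac repressor control and IPTG induction in suitable hosts. purE encodes N5-carboxyaminoimidazole ribonucleotide mutase, the purine biosynthesis enzyme that converts N5-CAIR to CAIR. This version carries the H59N substitution, replacing histidine 59 with asparagine. The automated annotation labels the coding region as a fragment of E. coli PurE, but this reflects homology, since the catalogue record identifies the gene as the A. aceti one. According to the depositor, the 5′ untranslated region includes a 43 bp intergenic segment between the A. aceti lpxH and purE genes, which is presumed to contain the native promoter.

The associated publication covers biochemical and structural studies of this mutase, so the plasmid most likely served to express the H59N variant for comparison with the wild-type enzyme, although the record does not spell out the specific experiments.
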