Features (pLannotate 1.2.2; 13 found; start..end, strand, type, name):
    182..770     -  rep_origin     ori: high-copy-number ColE1/pMB1/pBR322/pUC origin of replication
    941..1801    -  CDS            AmpR: β-lactamase; bla; confers resistance to ampicillin, carbenicillin, and related antibiotics
   1802..1906    -  promoter       AmpR promoter: bla
   2001..2036    +  CDS            rop (fragment): Rop protein, which maintains plasmids at low copy number; rop
   2138..2187    +  misc_feature   bom (fragment): basis of mobility region from pBR322
   2263..2643    -  rep_origin     M13 ori (sequence partly withheld): M13 bacteriophage origin of replication; arrow indicates direction of (+) strand synthesis
   2662..2713    +  misc_feature   bom (fragment): basis of mobility region from pBR322
   2719..2873    -  CDS            lacZα (fragment): LacZα fragment of β-galactosidase; lacZ fragment
   2914..3375    -  CDS            purE (fragment): PURE_ECOLI - Experimental evidence at protein level: Swiss-Prot protein existence level 1. Catalyzes the conversion of N5-carboxyaminoimidazole ribonucleotide (N5-CAIR) to 4-carboxy-5-aminoimidazole ribonucleotide (CAIR). From Escherichia coli (strain K12).
   3522..3538    -  protein_bind   lac operator: The lac repressor binds to the lac operator to inhibit transcription in E. coli. This inhibition can be relieved by adding lactose or isopropyl-β-D-thiogalactopyranoside (IPTG). lac repressor encoded by lacI
   3546..3576    -  promoter       lac promoter: promoter for the E. coli lac operon
   3591..3612    -  protein_bind   CAP binding site: CAP binding activates transcription in the presence of cAMP. E. coli catabolite activator protein
   3625..3717    -  CDS            lacI (fragment): lac repressor; lacI; The lac repressor binds to the lac operator to inhibit transcription in E. coli. This inhibition can be relieved by adding lactose or isopropyl-β-D-thiogalactopyranoside (IPTG).
>Addgene plasmid #71837 | pJK340 | depositor full sequence | sequence record 131047 | pJK340 sequence 3718 bps
CTTCCGCTTCCTCGCTCACTGACTCGCTGCGCTCGGTCGTTCGGCTGCGGCGAGCGGTATCAGCTCACTC
AAAGGCGGTAATACGGTTATCCACAGAATCAGGGGATAACGCAGGAAAGAACATGTGAGCAAAAGGCCAG
CAAAAGGCCAGGAACCGTAAAAAGGCCGCGTTGCTGGCGTTTTTCCATAGGCTCCGCCCCCCTGACGAGC
ATCACAAAAATCGACGCTCAAGTCAGAGGTGGCGAAACCCGACAGGACTATAAAGATACCAGGCGTTTCC
CCCTGGAAGCTCCCTCGTGCGCTCTCCTGTTCCGACCCTGCCGCTTACCGGATACCTGTCCGCCTTTCTC
CCTTCGGGAAGCGTGGCGCTTTCTCATAGCTCACGCTGTAGGTATCTCAGTTCGGTGTAGGTCGTTCGCT
CCAAGCTGGGCTGTGTGCACGAACCCCCCGTTCAGCCCGACCGCTGCGCCTTATCCGGTAACTATCGTCT
TGAGTCCAACCCGGTAAGACACGACTTATCGCCACTGGCAGCAGCCACTGGTAACAGGATTAGCAGAGCG
AGGTATGTAGGCGGTGCTACAGAGTTCTTGAAGTGGTGGCCTAACTACGGCTACACTAGAAGGACAGTAT
TTGGTATCTGCGCTCTGCTGAAGCCAGTTACCTTCGGAAAAAGAGTTGGTAGCTCTTGATCCGGCAAACA
AACCACCGCTGGTAGCGGTGGTTTTTTTGTTTGCAAGCAGCAGATTACGCGCAGAAAAAAAGGATCTCAA
GAAGATCCTTTGATCTTTTCTACGGGGTCTGACGCTCAGTGGAACGAAAACTCACGTTAAGGGATTTTGG
TCATGAGATTATCAAAAAGGATCTTCACCTAGATCCTTTTAAATTAAAAATGAAGTTTTAAATCAATCTA
AAGTATATATGAGTAAACTTGGTCTGACAGTTACCAATGCTTAATCAGTGAGGCACCTATCTCAGCGATC
TGTCTATTTCGTTCATCCATAGTTGCCTGACTCCCCGTCGTGTAGATAACTACGATACGGGAGGGCTTAC
CATCTGGCCCCAGTGCTGCAATGATACCGCGAGACCCACGCTCACCGGCTCCAGATTTATCAGCAATAAA
CCAGCCAGCCGGAAGGGCCGAGCGCAGAAGTGGTCCTGCAACTTTATCCGCCTCCATCCAGTCTATTAAT
TGTTGCCGGGAAGCTAGAGTAAGTAGTTCGCCAGTTAATAGTTTGCGCAACGTTGTTGCCATTGCTACAG
GCATCGTGGTGTCACGCTCGTCGTTTGGTATGGCTTCATTCAGCTCCGGTTCCCAACGATCAAGGCGAGT
TACATGATCCCCCATGTTGTGCAAAAAAGCGGTTAGCTCCTTCGGTCCTCCGATCGTTGTCAGAAGTAAG
TTGGCCGCAGTGTTATCACTCATGGTTATGGCAGCACTGCATAATTCTCTTACTGTCATGCCATCCGTAA
GATGCTTTTCTGTGACTGGTGAGTACTCAACCAAGTCATTCTGAGAATAGTGTATGCGGCGACCGAGTTG
CTCTTGCCCGGCGTCAATACGGGATAATACCGCGCCACATAGCAGAACTTTAAAAGTGCTCATCATTGGA
AAACGTTCTTCGGGGCGAAAACTCTCAAGGATCTTACCGCTGTTGAGATCCAGTTCGATGTAACCCACTC
GTGCACCCAACTGATCTTCAGCATCTTTTACTTTCACCAGCGTTTCTGGGTGAGCAAAAACAGGAAGGCA
AAATGCCGCAAAAAAGGGAATAAGGGCGACACGGAAATGTTGAATACTCATACTCTTCCTTTTTCAATAT
TATTGAAGCATTTATCAGGGTTATTGTCTCATGAGCGGATACATATTTGAATGTATTTAGAAAAATAAAC
AAATAGGGGTTCCGCGCACATTTCCCCGAAAAGTGCCACCTGACGTCTAAGAAACCATTATTATCATGAC
ATTAACCTATAAAAATAGGCGTATCACGAGGCCCTTTCGTCTCGCGCGTTTCGGTGATGACGGTGAAAAC
CTCTGACACATGCAGCTCCCGGAGACGGTCACAGCTTGTCTGTAAGCGGATGCCGGGAGCAGACAAGCCC
GTCAGGGCGCGTCAGCGGGTGTTGGCGGGTGTCGGGGCTGGCTTAACTATGCGGCATCAGAGCAGATTGT
ACTGAGAGTGCACCATAAAATTGTAAACGTTAATATTTTGTTAAAATTCGCGTTAAATTTTTGTTAAATC
AGCTCATTTTTTAACCAATAGGCCGAAATCGGCAAAATCCCTTATAAATCAAAAGAATAGCCCGAGATAG
GGT
[37 nt withheld, positions 2314-2350]
AAAGAACGTGGACTCCAACGTCAAAGG
[141 nt withheld, positions 2378-2518]
G
[142 nt withheld, positions 2520-2661]
TATGCGGTGTGAAATACCGCACAGATGCGTAAGGAGAAAATACCGCATCAGGCGCCATTCGCCATTCAGG
CTGCGCAACTGTTGGGAAGGGCGATCGGTGCGGGCCTCTTCGCTATTACGCCAGCTGGCGAAAGGGGGAT
GTGCTGCAAGGCGATTAAGTTGGGTAACGCCAGGGTTTTCCCAGTCACGACGTTGTAAAACGACGGCCAG
TGCCAAGCTTAGAATGTAAGGAGGTCATTTATCTTCGGTAATGGGAGAGTTGGGGACAGAGGCCGTCTGC
AATGCGCGCCATGTTTCAAGGCGTGCGGCAAGGGCCGGGTTATACAGTGCAAGAATGGAGGCGGCCAGCA
AGGCGGCATTTTTGGCGCCGGATGCCCCAATAGCCAAAGTGCCCACAGGCACGCCGCCGGGCATCTGCAC
AATGGAAAGCAGGCTGTCCATGCCTTTAAGAGCGCGAGATTCTACTGGAACACCCAGCACGGGCAGGCGT
GTCCATGCCGCACACATACCCGGCAGATGTGCAGCTCCACCGGCCCCAGCAATAATCACATTCAGGCCGC
GTTCGGCTGCCGTACGCGCATAATCCGCCAACCGGTCTGGCGTACGATTTGCTGAAACAATGAGGGTTTC
ATGCGGAATTTCCAGCTCTGTCAGCAATGCGTCTGCATGGCGCATGGTTTCCCAGTCTGACTGGCTGCCC
ATGATAATGCCCACAACGGGGGCAGAGGCTGCTTTATCTTCTAAAGCACTGGAAGCAGAGGGCAGGGGGG
CGGTTTCGCTCACGGTGGGTATCTATCCGGTTTTTTAAAGTCTGTAACGGAGGAATTCGTAATCATGTCA
TAGCTGTTTCCTGTGTGAAATTGTTATCCGCTCACAATTCCACACAACATACGAGCCGGAAGCATAAAGT
GTAAAGCCTGGGGTGCCTAATGAGTGAGCTAACTCACATTAATTGCGTTGCGCTCACTGCCCGCTTTCCA
GTCGGGAAACCTGTCGTGCCAGCTGCATTAATGAATCGGCCAACGCGCGGGGAGAGGCGGTTTGCGTATT
GGGCGCT
