>Addgene plasmid #71837 | pJK340 | addgene partial sequence | sequence record 134171 | M13-F20 5'-TGTAAAACGACGGCCAGT-3'
GTCATTTATCTTCGGTAATGGGAGAGTTGGGGACAGAGGCCGTCTGCAATGCGCGCCATGTTTCAAGGCG
TGCGGCAAGGGCCGGGTTATACAGTGCAAGAATGGAGGCGGCCAGCAAGGCGGCATTTTTGGCGCCGGAT
GCCCCAATAGCCAAAGTGCCCACAGGCACGCCGCCGGGCATCTGCACAATGGAAAGCAGGCTGTCCATGC
CTTTAAGAGCGCGAGATTCTACTGGAACACCCAGCACGGGCAGGCGTGTCCATGCCGCACACATACCCGG
CAGATGTGCAGCTCCACCGGCCCCAGCAATAATCACATTCAGGCCGCGTTCGGCTGCCGTACGCGCATAA
TCCGCCAACCGGTCTGGCGTACGATTTGCTGAAACAATGAGGGTTTCATGCGGAATTTCCAGCTCTGTCA
GCAATGCGTCTGCATGGCGCATGGTTTCCCAGTCTGACTGGCTGCCCATGATAATGCCCACAACGGGGGC
AGAGGCTGCTTTATCTTCTAAAGCACTGGAAGCAGAGGGCAGGGGGGCGGTTTCGCTCACGGTGGGTATC
TATCCGGTTTTTTAAAGTCTGTAACGGAGGAATTCGTAATCATGTCATAGCTGTTTCCTGTGTGAAATTG
TTATCCGCTCACAATTCCACACAACATACGAGCCGGAAGCATAAAGTGTAAAGCCTGGGGTGCCTAATGA
GTGAGCTAACTCACATTAATTGCGTTGCGCTCACTGCCCGCTTTCCAGTCGGGAAACCTGTCGTGCCAGC
TGCATTAATGAATCGGCCAACGCGCGGGGAGAGGCGGTTTGCGTATTGGGCGCTCTTCCGCTTCCTCGCT
CACTGACTCGCTGCGCTCGGTCGTTCGGCTGCGGCGAGCGGTATCAGCTCACTCAAAGGCGGTAATACGG
TTATCCACAGAATCAGGGGATAACGCAGGAAAGAACATGTGAGCAAAAGGCCAGCAAAAGGCCAGGAACC
GTAAAAAGGCCGCGTTGCTGGCGTTTTTCCATAGGCTCCGCCCCCCTGACGAGCATCACAAAAATCGACG
CTCAAGTCAGAGGTGGCGAAACCCGACAGGACTATAAAGATACCAGGCGTTTCCCCCTGGAAGC
