>Addgene plasmid #71837 | pJK340 | addgene partial sequence | sequence record 134172 | M13-Rev 5'-CAGGAAACAGCTATGACC-3'
AAAAACCGGATAGATACCCACCGTGAGCGAAACCGCCCCCCTGCCCTCTGCTTCCAGTGCTTTAGAAGAT
AAAGCAGCCTCTGCCCCCGTTGTGGGCATTATCATGGGCAGCCAGTCAGACTGGGAAACCATGCGCCATG
CAGACGCATTGCTGACAGAGCTGGAAATTCCGCATGAAACCCTCATTGTTTCAGCAAATCGTACGCCAGA
CCGGTTGGCGGATTATGCGCGTACGGCAGCCGAACGCGGCCTGAATGTGATTATTGCTGGGGCCGGTGGA
GCTGCACATCTGCCGGGTATGTGTGCGGCATGGACACGCCTGCCCGTGCTGGGTGTTCCAGTAGAATCTC
GCGCTCTTAAAGGCATGGACAGCCTGCTTTCCATTGTGCAGATGCCCGGCGGCGTGCCTGTGGGCACTTT
GGCTATTGGGGCATCCGGCGCCAAAAATGCCGCCTTGCTGGCCGCCTCCATTCTTGCACTGTATAACCCG
GCCCTTGCCGCACGCCTTGAAACATGGCGCGCATTGCAGACGGCCTCTGTCCCCAACTCTCCCATTACCG
AAGATAAATGACCTCCTTACATTCTAAGCTTGGCACTGGCCGTCGTTTTACAACGTCGTGACTGGGAAAA
CCCTGGCGTTAC
